Addgene plasmid #170739: pSUMO FAPP2-GLTPH
Purpose: The plasmids contain inserts (ORFs) for expressing various members of the GlycoLipid Transfer Protein (GLTP) superfamily.
Depositing lab: Rhoderick Brown. Depositing organization: University of Minnesota. Publication: Structural analyses of 4-phosphate adaptor protein 2 yield mechanistic insights into sphingolipid recognition by the glycolipid transfer protein family. Ochoa-Lizarralde B, Gao YG, Popov AN, Samygina VR, Zhai X, Mishra SK, Boldyrev IA, Molotkovsky JG, Simanshu DK, Patel DJ, Brown RE, Malinina L. J Biol Chem. 2018 Oct 26;293(43):16709-16723. doi: 10.1074/jbc.RA117.000733. Epub 2018 Sep 11. PubMed 30206120.
Backbone
  Vector backbone: pSUMO
  Vector type: Bacterial Expression
Growth in bacteria
  Bacterial resistance: Kanamycin, 50 μg/mL
  Growth temperature: 37°C
  Growth strain: DH5alpha
  Copy number: High Copy
Gene/Insert
  Gene/Insert name: PLEKHA8-GLTPH (alt name: FAPP2-GLTPH)
  Species: H. sapiens (human)
  Entrez Gene: PLEKHA8 (a.k.a. FAPP2)
  Tag / fusion protein: SUMO (N terminal on backbone)
  Cloning method: Restriction Enzyme; 5′ cloning site Unknown (unknown if destroyed)
Terms and licenses: Academic/Nonprofit Terms; Industry Terms: Not Available to Industry
How to cite: pSUMO FAPP2-GLTPH was a gift from Rhoderick Brown (Addgene plasmid # 170739 ; http://n2t.net/addgene:170739 ; RRID:Addgene_170739)
