[The description below was written by a language model from this plasmid's Addgene catalogue record and pLannotate feature annotations shown in this document.]
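Description:
pSUMO FAPP2-GLTPH is a 6,249 nt bacterial expression plasmid built on a pSUMO backbone, which by its feature layout is a pET-style T7 vector. It is propagated in E. coli under kanamycin selection (aph(3')-Ia KanR) and replicates from a ColE1/pMB1-type origin. The catalogue lists it as high copy, although the annotation also detects the pBR322 bom region and a rop gene, which normally restrains copy number. An f1 origin is present, and several short fragments annotated as TcR and an AmpR promoter piece look like backbone remnants rather than functional markers.

The payload is a portion of human PLEKHA8 (FAPP2), described as the GLTPH, i.e. the glycolipid transfer protein homology domain; the annotated 630 nt match covers only a fragment of the full protein, consistent with a domain-only insert. Expression is driven by a T7 promoter controlled by a lac operator, with a T7 gene 10 ribosome binding site upstream and a T7 terminator downstream. The plasmid-borne lacI gene supplies repressor, so expression is IPTG-inducible in hosts that provide T7 RNA polymerase. Upstream of the insert the annotation shows a short His-tag-like match, a thrombin cleavage site and a truncated yeast SMT3 SUMO tag, giving an N-terminal fusion that aids solubility and purification and can be removed by protease. A His-tag fragment is also annotated downstream of the insert, but the record does not show whether it is translated in frame or lies beyond a stop codon. The cloning sites are not recorded.

The plasmid belongs to a set for expressing members of the GLTP superfamily, and the associated work concerns structural analysis of sphingolipid recognition by FAPP2, consistent with its use for producing recombinant protein.
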