Features (pLannotate 1.2.2; 22 found; start..end, strand, type, name):
     13..393     +  CDS            YPB1_ECOLX: Protein predicted: Swiss-Prot protein existence level 4. From Escherichia coli.
    465..756     -  CDS            TcR (fragment): tetracycline efflux protein; tet; confers resistance to tetracycline
    771..792     -  protein_bind   CAP binding site: CAP binding activates transcription in the presence of cAMP. E. coli catabolite activator protein
    805..1887    -  CDS            lacI: lac repressor; lacI; The lac repressor binds to the lac operator to inhibit transcription in E. coli. This inhibition can be relieved by adding lactose or isopropyl-β-D-thiogalactopyranoside (IPTG).
   1888..1965    -  promoter       lacI promoter: lacI
   1973..2252    -  CDS            TcR (fragment): tetracycline efflux protein; tet; confers resistance to tetracycline
   2274..2292    +  promoter       T7 promoter: promoter for bacteriophage T7 RNA polymerase
   2293..2317    +  protein_bind   lac operator: The lac repressor binds to the lac operator to inhibit transcription in E. coli. This inhibition can be relieved by adding lactose or isopropyl-β-D-thiogalactopyranoside (IPTG). lac repressor encoded by lacI
   2332..2354    +  RBS            RBS: efficient ribosome binding site from bacteriophage T7 gene 10 (Olins and Rangwala, 1989)
   2373..2389    +  CDS            capTEV™ (fragment): composite tag for in vivo biotinylation, TEV protease cleavage, and 6xHis tagging
   2400..2417    +  CDS            thrombin site: thrombin recognition and cleavage site
   2430..2722    +  CDS            SUMO (fragment): cleavable ubiquitin-like protein tag; S. cerevisiae SMT3 (truncated)
   2727..3356    +  CDS            PLEKHA8 (fragment): PKHA8_HUMAN - Also known as FAPP2. Experimental evidence at protein level: Swiss-Prot protein existence level 1. Cargo transport protein that is required for apical transport from the Golgi complex. Transports AQP2 from the trans-Golgi network (TGN) to sites of AQP2 phosphorylation. Mediates the non-vesicular transport of glucosylceramide (GlcCer) from the trans-Golgi network (TGN) to the plasma membrane and plays a pivotal role in the synthesis of complex glycosphingolipids. Binding of both phosphatidylinositol 4- phosphate (PIP) and ARF1 are essential for the GlcCer transfer ability. Also re
   3387..3404    +  CDS            9xHis (fragment): 9xHis affinity tag
   3414..3463    +  CDS            SET1 (fragment): solubility-enhancement tag derived from T7 phage gene 10B
   3471..3518    +  terminator     T7 terminator: transcription terminator for bacteriophage T7 RNA polymerase
   3555..3983    +  rep_origin     f1 ori (sequence partly withheld): f1 bacteriophage origin of replication; arrow indicates direction of (+) strand synthesis
   4036..4093    +  promoter       AmpR promoter (fragment): bla
   4102..4917    -  CDS            KanR: aminoglycoside phosphotransferase; aph(3')-Ia; confers resistance to kanamycin in bacteria or G418 (Geneticin®) in eukaryotes
   5039..5627    +  rep_origin     ori: high-copy-number ColE1/pMB1/pBR322/pUC origin of replication
   5813..5952    -  misc_feature   bom: basis of mobility region from pBR322
   6054..6245    -  CDS            rop: Rop protein, which maintains plasmids at low copy number; rop
>Addgene plasmid #170739 | pSUMO FAPP2-GLTPH | addgene full sequence | sequence record 337155 | Addgene NGS Result
GCCTCCGTGTAAGGGGGATTTCTGTTCATGGGGGTAATGATACCGATGAAACGAGAGAGGATGCTCACGA
TACGGGTTACTGATGATGAACATGCCCGGTTACTGGAACGTTGTGAGGGTAAACAACTGGCGGTATGGAT
GCGGCGGGACCAGAGAAAAATCACTCAGGGTCAATGCCAGCGCTTCGTTAATACAGATGTAGGTGTTCCA
CAGGGTAGCCAGCAGCATCCTGCGATGCAGATCCGGAACATAATGGTGCAGGGCGCTGACTTCCGCGTTT
CCAGACTTTACGAAACACGGAAACCGAAGACCATTCATGTTGTTGCTCAGGTCGCAGACGTTTTGCAGCA
GCAGTCGCTTCACGTTCGCTCGCGTATCGGTGATTCATTCTGCTAACCAGTAAGGCAACCCCGCCAGCCT
AGCCGGGTCCTCAACGACAGGAGCACGATCATGCGCACCCGTGGGGCCGCCATGCCGGCGATAATGGCCT
GCTTCTCGCCGAAACGTTTGGTGGCGGGACCAGTGACGAAGGCTTGAGCGAGGGCGTGCAAGATTCCGAA
TACCGCAAGCGACAGGCCGATCATCGTCGCGCTCCAGCGAAAGCGGTCCTCGCCGAAAATGACCCAGAGC
GCTGCCGGCACCTGTCCTACGAGTTGCATGATAAAGAAGACAGTCATAAGTGCGGCGACGATAGTCATGC
CCCGCGCCCACCGGAAGGAGCTGACTGGGTTGAAGGCTCTCAAGGGCATCGGTCGAGATCCCGGTGCCTA
ATGAGTGAGCTAACTTACATTAATTGCGTTGCGCTCACTGCCCGCTTTCCAGTCGGGAAACCTGTCGTGC
CAGCTGCATTAATGAATCGGCCAACGCGCGGGGAGAGGCGGTTTGCGTATTGGGCGCCAGGGTGGTTTTT
CTTTTCACCAGTGAGACGGGCAACAGCTGATTGCCCTTCACCGCCTGGCCCTGAGAGAGTTGCAGCAAGC
GGTCCACGCTGGTTTGCCCCAGCAGGCGAAAATCCTGTTTGATGGTGGTTAACGGCGGGATATAACATGA
GCTGTCTTCGGTATCGTCGTATCCCACTACCGAGATATCCGCACCAACGCGCAGCCCGGACTCGGTAATG
GCGCGCATTGCGCCCAGCGCCATCTGATCGTTGGCAACCAGCATCGCAGTGGGAACGATGCCCTCATTCA
GCATTTGCATGGTTTGTTGAAAACCGGACATGGCACTCCAGTCGCCTTCCCGTTCCGCTATCGGCTGAAT
TTGATTGCGAGTGAGATATTTATGCCAGCCAGCCAGACGCAGACGCGCCGAGACAGAACTTAATGGGCCC
GCTAACAGCGCGATTTGCTGGTGACCCAATGCGACCAGATGCTCCACGCCCAGTCGCGTACCGTCTTCAT
GGGAGAAAATAATACTGTTGATGGGTGTCTGGTCAGAGACATCAAGAAATAACGCCGGAACATTAGTGCA
GGCAGCTTCCACAGCAATGGCATCCTGGTCATCCAGCGGATAGTTAATGATCAGCCCACTGACGCGTTGC
GCGAGAAGATTGTGCACCGCCGCTTTACAGGCTTCGACGCCGCTTCGTTCTACCATCGACACCACCACGC
TGGCACCCAGTTGATCGGCGCGAGATTTAATCGCCGCGACAATTTGCGACGGCGCGTGCAGGGCCAGACT
GGAGGTGGCAACGCCAATCAGCAACGACTGTTTGCCCGCCAGTTGTTGTGCCACGCGGTTGGGAATGTAA
TTCAGCTCCGCCATCGCCGCTTCCACTTTTTCCCGCGTTTTCGCAGAAACGTGGCTGGCCTGGTTCACCA
CGCGGGAAACGGTCTGATAAGAGACACCGGCATACTCTGCGACATCGTATAACGTTACTGGTTTCACATT
CACCACCCTGAATTGACTCTCTTCCGGGCGCTATCATGCCATACCGCGAAAGGTTTTGCGCCATTCGATG
GTGTCCGGGATCTCGACGCTCTCCCTTATGCGACTCCTGCATTAGGAAGCAGCCCAGTAGTAGGTTGAGG
CCGTTGAGCACCGCCGCCGCAAGGAATGGTGCATGCAAGGAGATGGCGCCCAACAGTCCCCCGGCCACGG
GGCCTGCCACCATACCCACGCCGAAACAAGCGCTCATGAGCCCGAAGTGGCGAGCCCGATCTTCCCCATC
GGTGATGTCGGCGATATAGGCGCCAGCAACCGCACCTGTGGCGCCGGTGATGCCGGCCACGATGCGTCCG
GCGTAGAGGATCGAGATCTCGATCCCGCGAAATTAATACGACTCACTATAGGGGAATTGTGAGCGGATAA
CAATTCCCCTCTAGAAATAATTTTGTTTAACTTTAAGAAGGAGATATACCATGGGCAGCAGCCATCATCA
TCATCATCACAGCAGCGGCCTGGTGCCGCGCGGCAGCCATATGGCTAGCATGTCGGACTCAGAAGTCAAT
CAAGAAGCTAAGCCAGAGGTCAAGCCAGAAGTCAAGCCTGAGACTCACATCAATTTAAAGGTGTCCGATG
GATCTTCAGAGATCTTCTTCAAGATCAAAAAGACCACTCCTTTAAGAAGGCTGATGGAAGCGTTCGCTAA
AAGACAGGGTAAGGAAATGGACTCCTTAAGATTCTTGTACGACGGTATTAGAATCCAAGCTGATCAGACC
CCTGAAGATTTGGACATGGAGGATAACGATATTATTGAGGCTCACAGAGAACAGATTGGTGGATCCACTT
TCTTTAGTACCATGAACACAAGCTTTAGTGACATTGAACTTCTGGAAGACAGTGGCATTCCCACAGAAGC
ATTCTTGGCATCATGTTATGCTGTGGTTCCAGTATTAGACAAACTTGGCCCTACAGTGTTTGCTCCTGTT
AAGATGGATCTTGTTGGAAATATTAAGAAAGTAAATCAGAAGTATATAACCAACAAAGAAGAGTTTACCA
CTCTCCAGAAGATAGTGCTGCACGAAGTGGAGGCGGATGTAGCCCAGGTTAGGAACTCAGCGACTGAAGC
CCTCTTGTGGCTGAAGAGAGGTCTCAAATTTTTGAAGGGATTTTTGACAGAAGTGAAAAATGGGGAGAAG
GATATCCAGACAGCCCTAAATAATGCATATGGTAAAACATTGCGGCAACACCATGGCTGGGTAGTTCGAG
GGGTTTTTGCGTTAGCTTTAAGGGCAGCTCCATCCTATGAAGATTTTGTGGCCGCGTTAACCGTAAAGGA
AGGTGACCACCAGAAAGAAGCTTTCAGTATTGGGATGCAGAGGGACCTCAGCCTTTACCTCCCTGCCATG
GAGAAGCAGCTGGCCATACTGGACACTTTATATGAGGTCCACGGGCTGGAATCTGATGAGGTGGTATGAG
TCGACAAGCTTGCGGCCGCACTCGAGCACCACCACCACCACCACTGAGATCCGGCTGCTAACAAAGCCCG
AAAGGAAGCTGAGTTGGCTGCTGCCACCGCTGAGCAATAACTAGCATAACCCCTTGGGGCCTCTAAACGG
GTCTTGAGGGGTTTTTTGCTGAAAGGAGGAACTATATCCGGATTGGCGAATGGG
[124 nt withheld, positions 3555-3678]
C
[91 nt withheld, positions 3680-3770]
A
[49 nt withheld, positions 3772-3820]
CCTTTGACGTTGGAGTCCACGTTCTTT
[37 nt withheld, positions 3848-3884]
ACCCTATCTCGGTCTATTCTTTTGATTTATAAGGGATTTTGCCGATTTCGGCCTATTGGTTAAAAAATGA
GCTGATTTAACAAAAATTTAACGCGAATTTTAACAAAATATTAACGCTTACAATTTAGGTGGCACTTTTC
GGGGAAATGTGCGCGGAACCCCTATTTGTTTATTTTTCTAAATACATTCAAATATGTATCCGCTCATGAA
TTAATTCTTAGAAAAACTCATCGAGCATCAAATGAAACTGCAATTTATTCATATCAGGATTATCAATACC
ATATTTTTGAAAAAGCCGTTTCTGTAATGAAGGAGAAAACTCACCGAGGCAGTTCCATAGGATGGCAAGA
TCCTGGTATCGGTCTGCGATTCCGACTCGTCCAACATCAATACAACCTATTAATTTCCCCTCGTCAAAAA
TAAGGTTATCAAGTGAGAAATCACCATGAGTGACGACTGAATCCGGTGAGAATGGCAAAAGTTTATGCAT
TTCTTTCCAGACTTGTTCAACAGGCCAGCCATTACGCTCGTCATCAAAATCACTCGCATCAACCAAACCG
TTATTCATTCGTGATTGCGCCTGAGCGAGACGAAATACGCGATCGCTGTTAAAAGGACAATTACAAACAG
GAATCGAATGCAACCGGCGCAGGAACACTGCCAGCGCATCAACAATATTTTCACCTGAATCAGGATATTC
TTCTAATACCTGGAATGCTGTTTTCCCGGGGATCGCAGTGGTGAGTAACCATGCATCATCAGGAGTACGG
ATAAAATGCTTGATGGTCGGAAGAGGCATAAATTCCGTCAGCCAGTTTAGTCTGACCATCTCATCTGTAA
CATCATTGGCAACGCTACCTTTGCCATGTTTCAGAAACAACTCTGGCGCATCGGGCTTCCCATACAATCG
ATAGATTGTCGCACCTGATTGCCCGACATTATCGCGAGCCCATTTATACCCATATAAATCAGCATCCATG
TTGGAATTTAATCGCGGCCTAGAGCAAGACGTTTCCCGTTGAATATGGCTCATAACACCCCTTGTATTAC
TGTTTATGTAAGCAGACAGTTTTATTGTTCATGACCAAAATCCCTTAACGTGAGTTTTCGTTCCACTGAG
CGTCAGACCCCGTAGAAAAGATCAAAGGATCTTCTTGAGATCCTTTTTTTCTGCGCGTAATCTGCTGCTT
GCAAACAAAAAAACCACCGCTACCAGCGGTGGTTTGTTTGCCGGATCAAGAGCTACCAACTCTTTTTCCG
AAGGTAACTGGCTTCAGCAGAGCGCAGATACCAAATACTGTCCTTCTAGTGTAGCCGTAGTTAGGCCACC
ACTTCAAGAACTCTGTAGCACCGCCTACATACCTCGCTCTGCTAATCCTGTTACCAGTGGCTGCTGCCAG
TGGCGATAAGTCGTGTCTTACCGGGTTGGACTCAAGACGATAGTTACCGGATAAGGCGCAGCGGTCGGGC
TGAACGGGGGGTTCGTGCACACAGCCCAGCTTGGAGCGAACGACCTACACCGAACTGAGATACCTACAGC
GTGAGCTATGAGAAAGCGCCACGCTTCCCGAAGGGAGAAAGGCGGACAGGTATCCGGTAAGCGGCAGGGT
CGGAACAGGAGAGCGCACGAGGGAGCTTCCAGGGGGAAACGCCTGGTATCTTTATAGTCCTGTCGGGTTT
CGCCACCTCTGACTTGAGCGTCGATTTTTGTGATGCTCGTCAGGGGGGCGGAGCCTATGGAAAAACGCCA
GCAACGCGGCCTTTTTACGGTTCCTGGCCTTTTGCTGGCCTTTTGCTCACATGTTCTTTCCTGCGTTATC
CCCTGATTCTGTGGATAACCGTATTACCGCCTTTGAGTGAGCTGATACCGCTCGCCGCAGCCGAACGACC
GAGCGCAGCGAGTCAGTGAGCGAGGAAGCGGAAGAGCGCCTGATGCGGTATTTTCTCCTTACGCATCTGT
GCGGTATTTCACACCGCAATGGTGCACTCTCAGTACAATCTGCTCTGATGCCGCATAGTTAAGCCAGTAT
ACACTCCGCTATCGCTACGTGACTGGGTCATGGCTGCGCCCCGACACCCGCCAACACCCGCTGACGCGCC
CTGACGGGCTTGTCTGCTCCCGGCATCCGCTTACAGACAAGCTGTGACCGTCTCCGGGAGCTGCATGTGT
CAGAGGTTTTCACCGTCATCACCGAAACGCGCGAGGCAGCTGCGGTAAAGCTCATCAGCGTGGTCGTGAA
GCGATTCACAGATGTCTGCCTGTTCATCCGCGTCCAGCTCGTTGAGTTTCTCCAGAAGCGTTAATGTCTG
GCTTCTGATAAAGCGGGCCATGTTAAGGGCGGTTTTTTCCTGTTTGGTCACTGAT
